Addgene plasmid #13377: 6599-SUMO1GG
Depositing lab: Anne Dejean. Depositing organization: Institut Pasteur. Publication: Common properties of nuclear body protein SP100 and TIF1alpha chromatin factor: role of SUMO modification. Seeler JS, Marchio A, Losson R, Desterro JM, Hay RT, Chambon P, Dejean A. Mol Cell Biol. 2001 May . 21(10):3314-24. 10.1128/MCB.21.10.3314-3324.2001 PubMed 11313457.
Backbone
  Vector backbone: pSG5
  Backbone manufacturer: Stratagene
  Backbone size w/o insert (bp): 4064
  Vector type: Mammalian Expression
Growth in bacteria
  Bacterial resistance: Ampicillin, 100 μg/mL
  Growth temperature: 37°C
  Growth strain: DH5alpha
  Copy number: High Copy
Gene/Insert
  Gene/Insert name: SUMO1
  Species: H. sapiens (human)
  Insert size (bp): 400
  Mutation: mature form ending with GG
  Entrez Gene: SUMO1 (a.k.a. DAP1, GMP1, OFC10, PIC1, SENP2, SMT3, SMT3C, SMT3H3, UBL1)
  Cloning method: Restriction Enzyme; 5′ cloning site EcoRI (not destroyed); 3′ cloning site BamHI (not destroyed)
  Sequencing primers: 5′ T7
Terms and licenses: Academic/Nonprofit Terms; Industry Terms: Not Available to Industry
How to cite: 6599-SUMO1GG was a gift from Anne Dejean (Addgene plasmid # 13377 ; http://n2t.net/addgene:13377 ; RRID:Addgene_13377)
