[The description below was written by a language model from this plasmid's Addgene catalogue record and pLannotate feature annotations shown in this document.]
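Description:
6599-SUMO1GG is a mammalian expression plasmid built on the Stratagene pSG5 backbone and carrying human SUMO1 in its mature form, meaning the coding sequence ends at the C-terminal di-glycine motif. Natural SUMO1 is made as a precursor whose C-terminal tail must be clipped by SUMO-specific proteases to expose this Gly-Gly end. Expressing the pre-processed form therefore yields a protein that is directly competent for activation by the E1 enzyme, transfer to the E2 and isopeptide linkage to substrate lysines. The roughly 400 bp insert sits between retained EcoRI and BamHI sites. The annotated SUMO1 coding region begins about 100 bp downstream of the T7 promoter, and the record does not state whether any epitope tag or other sequence occupies that interval.

Expression in mammalian cells is driven by the SV40 enhancer and early promoter. A rabbit β-globin intron follows the promoter to improve transcript processing, and an SV40 polyadenylation signal terminates the transcript downstream of the insert. A bacteriophage T7 promoter lies just upstream of the coding sequence, which allows in vitro transcription and also serves as the sequencing primer site. In bacteria the 4,464 nt plasmid is maintained at high copy number from a ColE1/pUC-type origin and selected with ampicillin through the β-lactamase gene. An f1 origin permits single-stranded DNA production. The short rop, bom and lacZα fragments are non-functional backbone remnants.

The associated publication concerns SUMO modification of the nuclear body protein SP100 and the chromatin factor TIF1α. This fits use of the plasmid in transfection experiments to supply conjugation-ready SUMO1 for studying the sumoylation of candidate substrates.
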