Features (pLannotate 1.2.2; 12 found; start..end, strand, type, name):
      9..366     +  promoter       SV40 promoter: SV40 enhancer and early promoter
    395..967     +  intron         β-globin intron: intron from rabbit β-globin gene
   1022..1040    +  promoter       T7 promoter: promoter for bacteriophage T7 RNA polymerase
   1144..1434    +  CDS            SUMO1: SUMO1_HUMAN - Also known as SMT3C, SMT3H3, UBL1. Experimental evidence at protein level: Swiss-Prot protein existence level 1. Ubiquitin-like protein that can be covalently attached to proteins as a monomer or a lysine-linked polymer. Covalent attachment via an isopeptide bond to its substrates requires prior activation by the E1 complex SAE1-SAE2 and linkage to the E2 enzyme UBE2I, and can be promoted by E3 ligases such as PIAS1-4, RANBP2 or CBX4. This post- translational modification on lysine residues of proteins plays a crucial role in a number of cellular processes such as nuclear transpo
   1460..1581    +  polyA_signal   SV40 poly(A) signal: SV40 polyadenylation signal
   1786..2374    -  rep_origin     ori: high-copy-number ColE1/pMB1/pBR322/pUC origin of replication
   2545..3405    -  CDS            AmpR: β-lactamase; bla; confers resistance to ampicillin, carbenicillin, and related antibiotics
   3406..3510    -  promoter       AmpR promoter: bla
   3606..3641    +  CDS            rop (fragment): Rop protein, which maintains plasmids at low copy number; rop
   3743..3842    +  misc_feature   bom (fragment): basis of mobility region from pBR322
   3870..4298    -  rep_origin     f1 ori (sequence partly withheld): f1 bacteriophage origin of replication; arrow indicates direction of (+) strand synthesis
   4306..4463    -  CDS            lacZα (fragment): LacZα fragment of β-galactosidase; lacZ fragment
>Addgene plasmid #13377 | 6599-SUMO1GG | depositor full sequence | sequence record 7615 | Author sequence
GTCGACTTCTGAGGCGGAAAGAACCAGCTGTGGAATGTGTGTCAGTTAGGGTGTGGAAAGTCCCCAGGCT
CCCCAGCAGGCAGAAGTATGCAAAGCATGCATCTCAATTAGTCAGCAACCAGGTGTGGAAAGTCCCCAGG
CTCCCCAGCAGGCAGAAGTATGCAAAGCATGCATCTCAATTAGTCAGCAACCATAGTCCCGCCCCTAACT
CCGCCCATCCCGCCCCTAACTCCGCCCAGTTCCGCCCATTCTCCGCCCCATGGCTGACTAATTTTTTTTA
TTTATGCAGAGGCCGAGGCCGCCTCGGCCTGTGAGCTATTCCAGAAGTAGTGAGGAGGCTTTTTTGGAGG
CCTAGGCTTTTGCAAAAAGCTGGATCGATCCTGAGAACTTCAGGGTGAGTTTGGGGACCCTTGATTGTTC
TTTCTTTTTCGCTATTGTAAAATTCATGTTATATGGAGGGGGCAAAGTTTTCAGGGTGTTGTTTAGAATG
GGAAGATGTCCCTTGTATCACCATGGACCCTCATGATAATTTTGTTTCTTTCACTTTCTACTCTGTTGAC
AACCATTGTCTCCTCTTATTTTCTTTTCATTTTCTGTAACTTTTTCGTTAAACTTTAGCTTGCATTTGTA
ACGAATTTTTAAATTCACTTTTGTTTATTTGTCAGATTGTAAGTACTTTCTCTAATCACTTTTTTTTCAA
GGCAATCAGGGTATATTATATTGTACTTCAGCACAGTTTTAGAGAACAATTGTTATAATTAAATGATAAG
GTAGAATATTTCTGCATATAAATTCTGGCTGGCGTGGAAATATTCTTATTGGTAGAAACAACTACATCCA
GGTCATCATCCTGCCTTTCTCTTTATGGTTACAATGATATACACTGTTTGAGATGAGGATAAAATACTCT
GAGTCCAAACCGGGCCCCTCTGCTAACCATGTTCATGCCTTCTTCTTTTTCCTACAGCTCCTGGGCAACG
TGCTGGTTATTGTGCTGTCTCATCATTTTGGCAAAGAATTGTAATACGACTCACTATAGGGCGAATTCGG
ATCCGAATTCGGCACGAGGTAAACCCCGGAGCGAGGTTCTGCTTACCCGAGGCCGCTGCTGTGCGGAGAC
CCCCGGGTGAAGCCACCGTCATCATGTCTGACCAGGAGGCAAAACCTTCAACTGAGGACTTGGGGGATAA
GAAGGAAGGTGAATATATTAAACTCAAAGTCATTGGACAGGATAGCAGTGAGATTCACTTCAAAGTGAAA
ATGACAACACATCTCAAGAAACTCAAAGAATCATACTGTCAAAGACAGGGTGTTCCAATGAATTCACTCA
GGTTTCTCTTTGAGGGTCAGAGAATTGCTGATAATCATACTCCAAAAGAACTGGGAATGGAGGAAGAAGA
TGTGATTGAAGTTTATCAGGAACAAACGGGGGGTTAGGATCCAGATCTTATTAAAGCAGAACTTGTTTAT
TGCAGCTTATAATGGTTACAAATAAAGCAATAGCATCACAAATTTCACAAATAAAGCATTTTTTTCACTG
CATTCTAGTTGTGGTTTGTCCAAACTCATCAATGTATCTTATCATGTCTGGTCGACTCTAGACTCTTCCG
CTTCCTCGCTCACTGACTCGCTGCGCTCGGTCGTTCGGCTGCGGCGAGCGGTATCAGCTCACTCAAAGGC
GGTAATACGGTTATCCACAGAATCAGGGGATAACGCAGGAAAGAACATGTGAGCAAAAGGCCAGCAAAAG
GCCAGGAACCGTAAAAAGGCCGCGTTGCTGGCGTTTTTCCATAGGCTCCGCCCCCCTGACGAGCATCACA
AAAATCGACGCTCAAGTCAGAGGTGGCGAAACCCGACAGGACTATAAAGATACCAGGCGTTTCCCCCTGG
AAGCTCCCTCGTGCGCTCTCCTGTTCCGACCCTGCCGCTTACCGGATACCTGTCCGCCTTTCTCCCTTCG
GGAAGCGTGGCGCTTTCTCATAGCTCACGCTGTAGGTATCTCAGTTCGGTGTAGGTCGTTCGCTCCAAGC
TGGGCTGTGTGCACGAACCCCCCGTTCAGCCCGACCGCTGCGCCTTATCCGGTAACTATCGTCTTGAGTC
CAACCCGGTAAGACACGACTTATCGCCACTGGCAGCAGCCACTGGTAACAGGATTAGCAGAGCGAGGTAT
GTAGGCGGTGCTACAGAGTTCTTGAAGTGGTGGCCTAACTACGGCTACACTAGAAGGACAGTATTTGGTA
TCTGCGCTCTGCTGAAGCCAGTTACCTTCGGAAAAAGAGTTGGTAGCTCTTGATCCGGCAAACAAACCAC
CGCTGGTAGCGGTGGTTTTTTTGTTTGCAAGCAGCAGATTACGCGCAGAAAAAAAGGATCTCAAGAAGAT
CCTTTGATCTTTTCTACGGGGTCTGACGCTCAGTGGAACGAAAACTCACGTTAAGGGATTTTGGTCATGA
GATTATCAAAAAGGATCTTCACCTAGATCCTTTTAAATTAAAAATGAAGTTTTAAATCAATCTAAAGTAT
ATATGAGTAAACTTGGTCTGACAGTTACCAATGCTTAATCAGTGAGGCACCTATCTCAGCGATCTGTCTA
TTTCGTTCATCCATAGTTGCCTGACTCCCCGTCGTGTAGATAACTACGATACGGGAGGGCTTACCATCTG
GCCCCAGTGCTGCAATGATACCGCGAGACCCACGCTCACCGGCTCCAGATTTATCAGCAATAAACCAGCC
AGCCGGAAGGGCCGAGCGCAGAAGTGGTCCTGCAACTTTATCCGCCTCCATCCAGTCTATTAATTGTTGC
CGGGAAGCTAGAGTAAGTAGTTCGCCAGTTAATAGTTTGCGCAACGTTGTTGCCATTGCTACAGGCATCG
TGGTGTCACGCTCGTCGTTTGGTATGGCTTCATTCAGCTCCGGTTCCCAACGATCAAGGCGAGTTACATG
ATCCCCCATGTTGTGCAAAAAAGCGGTTAGCTCCTTCGGTCCTCCGATCGTTGTCAGAAGTAAGTTGGCC
GCAGTGTTATCACTCATGGTTATGGCAGCACTGCATAATTCTCTTACTGTCATGCCATCCGTAAGATGCT
TTTCTGTGACTGGTGAGTACTCAACCAAGTCATTCTGAGAATAGTGTATGCGGCGACCGAGTTGCTCTTG
CCCGGCGTCAATACGGGATAATACCGCGCCACATAGCAGAACTTTAAAAGTGCTCATCATTGGAAAACGT
TCTTCGGGGCGAAAACTCTCAAGGATCTTACCGCTGTTGAGATCCAGTTCGATGTAACCCACTCGTGCAC
CCAACTGATCTTCAGCATCTTTTACTTTCACCAGCGTTTCTGGGTGAGCAAAAACAGGAAGGCAAAATGC
CGCAAAAAAGGGAATAAGGGCGACACGGAAATGTTGAATACTCATACTCTTCCTTTTTCAATATTATTGA
AGCATTTATCAGGGTTATTGTCTCATGAGCGGATACATATTTGAATGTATTTAGAAAAATAAACAAATAG
GGGTTCCGCGCACATTTCCCCGAAAAGTGCCACCTGACGTCTAAGAAACCATTATTATCATGACATTAAC
CTATAAAAATAGGCGTATCACGAGGCCCCTTTCGTCTCGCGCGTTTCGGTGATGACGGTGAAAACCTCTG
ACACATGCAGCTCCCGGAGACGGTCACAGCTTGTCTGTAAGCGGATGCCGGGAGCAGACAAGCCCGTCAG
GGCGCGTCAGCGGGTGTTGGCGGGTGTCGGGGCTGGCTTAACTATGCGGCATCAGAGCAGATTGTACTGA
GAGTGCACCATATGCGGTGTGAAATACCGCACAGATGCGTAAGGAGAAAATACCGCATCAGGAAATTGTA
AGCGTTAATATTTTGTTAAAATTCGCGTTAAATTTTTGTTAAATCAGCTCATTTTTTAACCAATAGGCCG
AAATCGGCAAAATCCCTTATAAATCAAAAGAATAGACCGAGATAGGGT
[37 nt withheld, positions 3969-4005]
AAAGAACGTGGACTCCAACGTCAAAGG
[49 nt withheld, positions 4033-4081]
T
[91 nt withheld, positions 4083-4173]
G
[124 nt withheld, positions 4175-4298]
CGCGCCATTCGCCATTCAGGCTACGCAACTGTTGGGAAGGGCGATCGGTGCGGGCCTCTTCGCTATTACG
CCAGCTGGCGAAGGGGGGATGTGCTGCAAGGCGATTAAGTTGGGTAACGCCAGGGTTTTCCCAGTCACGA
CGTTGTAAAACGACGGCCAGTGAATT
