>Addgene plasmid #13377 | 6599-SUMO1GG | addgene partial sequence | sequence record 19757 | T7 5'-TAATACGACTCACTATAGGG-3'
GCTTACCCGAAGGCCGCTGCTGTGCGGAGACCCCCGGGTGAAGCCACCGTCATCATGTCTGACCAGGAGG
CAAAACCTTCAACTGAGGACTTGGGGGATAAGAAGGAAGGTGAATATATTAAACTCAAAGTCATTGGACA
GGATAGCAGTGAGATTCACTTCAAAGTGAAAATGACAACACATCTCAAGAAACTCAAAGAATCATACTGT
CAAAGACAGGGTGTTCCAATGAATTCACTCAGGTTTCTCTTTGAGGGTCAGAGAATTGCTGATAATCATA
CTCCAAAAGAACTGGGAATGGAGGAAGAAGATGTGATTGAAGTTTATCAGGAACAAACGGGGGGTTAGGA
TCCAGATCTTATTAAAGCAGAACTTGTTTATTGCAGCTTATAATGGTTACAAATAAAGCAATAGCATCAC
AAATTTCACAAATAAAGCATTTTTTTCACTGCATTCTAGTTGTGGTTTGTCCAAACTCATCAATGTATCT
TATCATGTCTGGTCGACTCTAGACTCTTCCGCTTCCTCGCTCACTGACTCGCTGCGCTCGGTCGTTCGGC
TGCGGCGAGCGGTATCAGCTCACTCAAAGGCGGTAATACGGTTATCCACAGAATCAGGGGATAACG
